Addgene plasmid #31714: pRK5M-TACE
Depositing lab: Rik Derynck. Depositing organization: University of California, San Francisco (UCSF). Publication: TACE-mediated ectodomain shedding of the type I TGF-beta receptor downregulates TGF-beta signaling. Liu C, Xu P, Lamouille S, Xu J, Derynck R. Mol Cell. 2009 Jul 10. 35(1):26-36. 10.1016/j.molcel.2009.06.018 PubMed 19595713.
Backbone
  Vector backbone: pRK5
  Backbone size w/o insert (bp): 4716
  Vector type: Mammalian Expression
Growth in bacteria
  Bacterial resistance: Ampicillin, 100 μg/mL
  Growth temperature: 37°C
  Growth strain: DH5alpha
  Copy number: High Copy
Gene/Insert
  Gene/Insert name: TACE
  Species: H. sapiens (human)
  Entrez Gene: ADAM17 (a.k.a. ADAM18, CD156B, CSVP, NISBD, NISBD1, TACE)
  Tag / fusion protein: Myc (C terminal on insert)
  Cloning method: Restriction Enzyme
  Sequencing primers: 5′ SP6; 3′ SV40pA-R
Terms and licenses: Academic/Nonprofit Terms; Industry Terms: Not Available to Industry
How to cite: pRK5M-TACE was a gift from Rik Derynck (Addgene plasmid # 31714 ; http://n2t.net/addgene:31714 ; RRID:Addgene_31714)
