[The description below was written by a language model from this plasmid's Addgene catalogue record.]
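Description:
pRK5M-TACE is a mammalian expression plasmid built on the pRK5 backbone (about 4.7 kb without insert) that carries the human TACE coding sequence, the product of the ADAM17 gene, also known as CD156B. The insert was introduced by restriction enzyme cloning and is fused at its C terminus to a Myc epitope tag, so the expressed protein can be detected or immunoprecipitated with anti-Myc antibodies without needing a TACE-specific reagent. The plasmid is maintained in E. coli as a high-copy replicon under ampicillin selection. The record does not list a mammalian selection marker, which suggests use by transient transfection.

The record does not explicitly state the promoter driving the insert, and no feature table is provided. The listed sequencing primers indicate that an SP6 promoter site lies upstream of the insert and an SV40 polyadenylation signal lies downstream, the latter supplying transcript termination and processing in mammalian cells. pRK5-family vectors are generally known as CMV promoter-driven expression plasmids, but this should be confirmed against the sequence.

TACE/ADAM17 is a membrane-anchored metalloprotease that cleaves the extracellular domains of many cell-surface proteins, a process called ectodomain shedding. The associated publication concerns TACE-mediated shedding of the type I TGF-beta receptor and the resulting downregulation of TGF-beta signalling. This construct is therefore suited to overexpressing tagged TACE in cultured mammalian cells to study substrate cleavage, protein interactions, and the effects of shedding on receptor signalling.
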