>Addgene plasmid #31714 | pRK5M-TACE | addgene partial sequence | sequence record 37512 | SV40pA-R 5'-GAAATTTGTGATGCTATTGC-3'
AGCTGCATAACAGTTGGGCCATGGCGGCCAAGCTTACAGCAGGTCCTCCTCGCTGATCAGCTTCTGCTCG
TCGACGCACTCTGTTTCTTTGCTGTCAACACGATTCTGACGCTGCAGTTTAAAGGAGGCAGCCTTTTCAC
TTCTGGTGACCGGATGGTCCGTGAGATCCTCAAATGACTTGGCAGCTGTGCTGCTATTTGGGAAGGGGTC
CTTCTCAAACCCATCCTCGTCCATATGTGAGTCTGTGCTGGGGTCTTCCTGGATGGTGTCCATTCTCTGG
TGGTCCAGTTTTGGAGCTGCTGGCGCCGAAGGGATCACAGGGGCAGGCTGCAGGCGGCCTGGAGTCTGGG
GCGCAGGAAAGGGTTTGATAATGCGAACCGATGCAGAATCCATGCTGCTCAGCATTTCGACGTTACTGGG
GTGAAACAGAGACAGAGATTCATACTGTTTATCCAATTTCTTATCCACACAATGGACAAGAATGCTGAAA
GGAATCCAAAATATCAAGGAGAAAACCAGGACAGACCCAACGATGTTGTCTGCTAAAAACTTTCCAAAAG
TATTGATGCTCAGCTGGTCAATGAAATCCCAAAATCGTTCAATTACATCCTGTACTCGTTTCTCACATTT
GCCATTCATGTCACAAAATCCTACTGTACAGGGCTTTCCTTTCCTCAAAAATAAGTTCTTTTGTTCAGCA
TCGACATAGGGCACACAGCGGCCAGAAAGGTCCCTGCAGCACACCTTGCAGGAGTTGTCAGTTTCATTAC
ATGCACAGGACTCCAGCTGCTGTTCCCTCTCGCAGAAAGGGATGCATTTCCCATCCTTACACTTGCCAAG
ATCCAAGCAAACAGTGTCATCTTCAGCATTTCCTGG
